>Addgene plasmid #164440 | pHDM-VSV-G | addgene full sequence | sequence record 322509 | Addgene NGS Result
GTGATGCGGTTTTGGCAGTACATCAATGGGCGTGGATAGCGGTTTGACTCACGGGGATTTCCAAGTCTCC
ACCCCATTGACGTCAATGGGAGTTTGTTTTGGCACCAAAATCAACGGGACTTTCCAAAATGTCGTAACAA
CTCCGCCCCATTGACGCAAATGGGCGGTAGGCGTGTACGGTGGGAGGTCTATATAAGCAGAGCTCGTTTA
GTGAACCGTCAGATCGCCTGGAGACGCCATCCACGCTGTTTTGACCTCCATAGAAGACACCGGGACCGAT
CCAGCCTCCCCTCGAAGCTGATCCTGAGAACTTCAGGGTGAGTCTATGGGACCCTTGATGTTTTCTTTCC
CCTTCTTTTCTATGGTTAAGTTCATGTCATAGGAAGGGGAGAAGTAACAGGGTACACATATTGACCAAAT
CAGGGTAATTTTGCATTTGTAATTTTAAAAAATGCTTTCTTCTTTTAATATACTTTTTTGTTTATCTTAT
TTCTAATACTTTCCCTAATCTCTTTCTTTCAGGGCAATAATGATACAATGTATCATGCCTCTTTGCACCA
TTCTAAAGAATAACAGTGATAATTTCTGGGTTAAGGCAATAGCAATATTTCTGCATATAAATATTTCTGC
ATATAAATTGTAACTGATGTAAGAGGTTTCATATTGCTAATAGCAGCTACAATCCAGCTACCATTCTGCT
TTTATTTTATGGTTGGGATAAGGCTGGATTATTCTGAGTCCAAGCTAGGCCCTTTTGCTAATCATGTTCA
TACCTCTTATCTTCCTCCCACAGCTCCTGGGCAACGTGCTGGTCTGTGTGCTGGCCCATCACTTTGGCAA
AGAATTCTGACACTATGAAGTGCCTTTTGTACTTAGCCTTTTTATTCATTGGGGTGAATTGC
[1296 nt withheld, positions 903-2198]
AATCCAATCGAGCTTGTAGAAGGTTGGTTCAGTAGTTGGAAAAGCTCTATTGCCTCTTTTTTCTTTATCA
TAGGGTTAATCATTGGACTATTCTTGGTTCTCCGAGTTGGTATCCATCTTTGCATTAAATTAAAGCACAC
CAAGAAAAGACAGATTTATACAGACATAGAGATGAACCGACTTGGAAAGTAACTCAAATCCTGCACAACA
GATTCTTCATGTTTGGACCAAATCAACTTGTGATACCATGCTCAAAGAGGCCTCAATTATATTTGAGTTT
TTAATTTTTATGNAAAAAAAAAAAAAAAACGGAATTCCGCGGGCGGCCGCTCTAGAGGATCCAAGCTTAT
CGATACCGTCGACCTCGAGGGCCCAGATCTAATTCACCCCACCAGTGCAGGCTGCCTATCAGAAAGTGGT
GGCTGGTGTGGCTAATGCCCTGGCCCACAAGTATCACTAAGCTCGCTTTCTTGCTGTCCAATTTCTATTA
AAGGTTCCTTTGTTCCCTAAGTCCAACTACTAAACTGGGGGATATTATGAAGGGCCTTGAGCATCTGGAT
TCTGCCTAATAAAAAACATTTATTTTCATTGCAATGATGTATTTAAATTATTTCTGAATATTTTACTAAA
AAGGGAATGTGGGAGGTCAGTGCATTTAAAACATAAAGAAATGAAGAGCTAGTTCAAACCTTGGGAAAAT
ACACTATATCTTAAACTCCATGAAAGAAGGTGAGGCTGCAAACAGCTAATGCACATTGGCAACAGCCCCT
GATGCCTATGCCTTATTCATCCCTCAGAAAAGGATTCAAGTAGAGGCTTGATTTGGAGGTTAAAGTTTTG
CTATGCTGTATTTTACATTACTTATTGTTTTAGCTGTCCTCATGAATGTCTTTTCACTACCCATTTGCTT
ATCCTGCATCTCTCAGCCTTGACTCCACTCAGTTCTCTTGCTTAGAGATACCACCTTTCCCCTGAAGTGT
TCCTTCCATGTTTTACGGCGAGATGGTTTCTCCTCGCCTGGCCACTCAGCCTTAGTTGTCTCTGTTGTCT
TATAGAGGTCTACTTGAAGAAGGAAAAACAGGGGGCATGGTTTGACTGTCCTGTGAGCCCTTCTTCCCTG
CCTCCCCCACTCACAGTGACCCGGAATCCCTCGACATGGCAGTCTAGATCATTCTTGAAGACGAAAGGGC
CTCGTGATACGCCTATTTTTATAGGTTAATGTCATGATAATAATGGTTTCTTAGACGTCAGGTGGCACTT
TTCGGGGAAATGTGCGCGGAACCCCTATTTGTTTATTTTTCTAAATACATTCAAATATGTATCCGCTCAT
GAGACAATAACCCTGATAAATGCTTCAATAATATTGAAAAAGGAAGAGTATGAGTATTCAACATTTCCGT
GTCGCCCTTATTCCCTTTTTTGCGGCATTTTGCCTTCCTGTTTTTGCTCACCCAGAAACGCTGGTGAAAG
TAAAAGATGCTGAAGATCAGTTGGGTGCACGAGTGGGTTACATCGAACTGGATCTCAACAGCGGTAAGAT
CCTTGAGAGTTTTCGCCCCGAAGAACGTTTTCCAATGATGAGCACTTTTAAAGTTCTGCTATGTGGCGCG
GTATTATCCCGTATTGACGCCGGGCAAGAGCAACTCGGTCGCCGCATACACTATTCTCAGAATGACTTGG
TTGAGTACTCACCAGTCACAGAAAAGCATCTTACGGATGGCATGACAGTAAGAGAATTATGCAGTGCTGC
CATAACCATGAGTGATAACACTGCGGCCAACTTACTTCTGACAACGATCGGAGGACCGAAGGAGCTAACC
GCTTTTTTGCACAACATGGGGGATCATGTAACTCGCCTTGATCGTTGGGAACCGGAGCTGAATGAAGCCA
TACCAAACGACGAGCGTGACACCACGATGCCTGTAGCAATGGCAACAACGTTGCGCAAACTATTAACTGG
CGAACTACTTACTCTAGCTTCCCGGCAACAATTAATAGACTGGATGGAGGCGGATAAAGTTGCAGGACCA
CTTCTGCGCTCGGCCCTTCCGGCTGGCTGGTTTATTGCTGATAAATCTGGAGCCGGTGAGCGTGGGTCTC
GCGGTATCATTGCAGCACTGGGGCCAGATGGTAAGCCCTCCCGTATCGTAGTTATCTACACGACGGGGAG
TCAGGCAACTATGGATGAACGAAATAGACAGATCGCTGAGATAGGTGCCTCACTGATTAAGCATTGGTAA
CTGTCAGACCAAGTTTACTCATATATACTTTAGATTGATTTAAAACTTCATTTTTAATTTAAAAGGATCT
AGGTGAAGATCCTTTTTGATAATCTCATGACCAAAATCCCTTAACGTGAGTTTTCGTTCCACTGAGCGTC
AGACCCCGTAGAAAAGATCAAAGGATCTTCTTGAGATCCTTTTTTTCTGCGCGTAATCTGCTGCTTGCAA
ACAAAAAAACCACCGCTACCAGCGGTGGTTTGTTTGCCGGATCAAGAGCTACCAACTCTTTTTCCGAAGG
TAACTGGCTTCAGCAGAGCGCAGATACCAAATACTGTTCTTCTAGTGTAGCCGTAGTTAGGCCACCACTT
CAAGAACTCTGTAGCACCGCCTACATACCTCGCTCTGCTAATCCTGTTACCAGTGGCTGCTGCCAGTGGC
GATAAGTCGTGTCTTACCGGGTTGGACTCAAGACGATAGTTACCGGATAAGGCGCAGCGGTCGGGCTGAA
CGGGGGGTTCGTGCACACAGCCCAGCTTGGAGCGAACGACCTACACCGAACTGAGATACCTACAGCGTGA
GCTATGAGAAAGCGCCACGCTTCCCGAAGGGAGAAAGGCGGACAGGTATCCGGTAAGCGGCAGGGTCGGA
ACAGGAGAGCGCACGAGGGAGCTTCCAGGGGGAAACGCCTGGTATCTTTATAGTCCTGTCGGGTTTCGCC
ACCTCTGACTTGAGCGTCGATTTTTGTGATGCTCGTCAGGGGGGCGGAGCCTATGGAAAAACGCCAGCAA
CGGAGATGCGCCGCGTGCGGCTGCTGGAGATGGCGGACGCGATGGATATGTTCTGCCAAGGGTTGGTTTG
CGCATTCACAGTTCTCCGCAAGAATTGATTGGCTCCAATTCTTGGAGTGGTGAATCCGTTAGCGAGGTGC
CGCCGGCTTCCATTCAGGTCGAGGTGGCCCGGCTCCATGCACCGCGACGCAACGCGGGGAGGCAGACAAG
GTATAGGGCGGCGCCTACAATCCATGCCAACCCGTTCCATGTGCTCGCCGAGGCGGCATAAATCGCCGTG
ACGATCAGCGGTCCAATGATCGAAGTTAGGCTGGTAAGAGCCGCGAGCGATCCTTGAAGCTGTCCCTGAT
GGTCGTCATCTACCTGCCTGGACAGCATGGCCTGCAACGCGGGCATCCCGATGCCGCCGGAAGCGAGAAG
AATCATAATGGGGAAGGCCATCCAGCCTCGCGTCGGGGAGCTTTTTGCAAAAGCCTAGGCCTCCAAAAAA
GCCTCCTCACTACTTCTGGAATAGCTCAGAGGCCGAGGCGGCCTCGGCCTCTGCATAAATAAAAAAAATT
AGTCAGCCATGAGCTTGGCCCATTGCATACGTTGTATCCATATCATAATATGTACATTTATATTGGCTCA
TGTCCAACATTACCGCCATGTTGACATTGATTATTGACTAGTTATTAATAGTAATCAATTACGGGGTCAT
TAGTTCATAGCCCATATATGGAGTTCCGCGTTACATAACTTACGGTAAATGGCCCGCCTGGCTGACCGCC
CAACGACCCCCGCCCATTGACGTCAATAATGACGTATGTTCCCATAGTAACGCCAATAGGGACTTTCCAT
TGACGTCAATGGGTGGAGTATTTACGGTAAACTGCCCACTTGGCAGTACATCAAGTGTATCATATGCCAA
GTACGCCCCCTATTGACGTCAATGACGGTAAATGGCCCGCCTGGCATTATGCCCAGTACATGACCTTATG
GGACTTTCCTACTTGGCAGTACATCTACGTATTAGTCATCGCTATTACCATG
Features (pLannotate 1.2.2; 13 found; start..end, strand, type, name):
      1..204     +  promoter       CMV promoter: human cytomegalovirus (CMV) immediate early promoter
    318..793     +  intron         β-globin intron: internally truncated intron from human β-globin
    797..847     +  CDS            HBB (fragment): HBB_COLGU - Experimental evidence at transcript level: Swiss-Prot protein existence level 2. Involved in oxygen transport from the lung to the various peripheral tissues. From Colobus guereza (Mantled guereza) (Eastern black-and-white colobus monkey).
    855..2390    +  CDS            VSV-G (sequence partly withheld): vesicular stomatitis virus G glycoprotein Indiana strain
   2540..2569    +  misc_feature   MCS (fragment): pBluescript multiple cloning site
   2581..2655    +  CDS            HBB (fragment): HBB_PONPY - Experimental evidence at transcript level: Swiss-Prot protein existence level 2. Involved in oxygen transport from the lung to the various peripheral tissues. From Pongo pygmaeus (Bornean orangutan).
   2659..3053    +  polyA_signal   β-globin poly(A): human β-globin polyadenylation signal
   3473..3577    +  promoter       AmpR promoter: bla
   3578..4438    +  CDS            AmpR: β-lactamase; bla; confers resistance to ampicillin, carbenicillin, and related antibiotics
   4609..5197    +  rep_origin     ori: high-copy-number ColE1/pMB1/pBR322/pUC origin of replication
   5362..5663    -  CDS            TcR (fragment): tetracycline efflux protein; tet; confers resistance to tetracycline
   5686..5779    -  rep_origin     SV40 ori (fragment): SV40 origin of replication
   5861..6240    +  enhancer       CMV enhancer: human cytomegalovirus immediate early enhancer
