[The description below was written by a language model from this plasmid's Addgene catalogue record and pLannotate feature annotations shown in this document.]
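Description:
pHDM-VSV-G is a 6,240-nt mammalian expression plasmid built on the HDM backbone that supplies the vesicular stomatitis virus G glycoprotein (annotated as the Indiana strain) as an envelope for pseudovirus production. In bacteria it is maintained through a high-copy ColE1/pUC-type origin and selected with ampicillin via the β-lactamase gene under its own bla promoter. The feature table also picks up a fragment of a tetracycline resistance gene and a partial SV40 origin. Both are annotated only as fragments and look like backbone remnants rather than working elements.

The expression cassette is driven by the human cytomegalovirus immediate-early enhancer and promoter; because the plasmid is circular, the enhancer at the end of the sequence record sits directly upstream of the promoter at its start. Downstream of the promoter lies an internally truncated human β-globin intron, a common addition that promotes splicing and tends to improve mRNA export and expression. The VSV-G coding sequence follows, then a short piece of a pBluescript-type multiple cloning site and the human β-globin polyadenylation signal. The short HBB fragments flagged on either side of the insert, assigned by the annotation tool to primate homologues, most likely reflect β-globin exon sequence flanking the intron and poly(A) region rather than separately expressed proteins. No epitope tag, reporter or mammalian selection marker is annotated.

The plasmid contains no viral packaging elements, so it serves as the envelope helper, co-transfected into producer cells with separate plasmids that provide the viral core and the transfer genome. VSV-G confers broad tropism on the resulting particles. The record links the construct to a study of COVID-19 neutralizing antibodies, but it does not state what specific role VSV-G pseudovirus played in that work.
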