Addgene plasmid #164440: pHDM-VSV-G
Purpose: Encodes VSV-G protein for pseudovirus production
Depositing lab: Alejandro Balazs. Depositing organization: Massachusetts General Hospital. Publication: COVID-19-neutralizing antibodies predict disease severity and survival. Garcia-Beltran WF, Lam EC, Astudillo MG, Yang D, Miller TE, Feldman J, Hauser BM, Caradonna TM, Clayton KL, Nitido AD, Murali MR, Alter G, Charles RC, Dighe A, Branda JA, Lennerz JK, Lingwood D, Schmidt AG, Iafrate AJ, Balazs AB. Cell. 2021 Jan 21;184(2):476-488.e11. doi: 10.1016/j.cell.2020.12.015. Epub 2020 Dec 15. PubMed 33412089.
Backbone
  Vector backbone: HDM
  Vector type: Mammalian Expression
Growth in bacteria
  Bacterial resistance: Ampicillin, 100 μg/mL
  Growth temperature: 37°C
  Growth strain: DH5alpha
  Copy number: High Copy
Gene/Insert
  Gene/Insert name: VSV-G
Terms and licenses: Academic/Nonprofit Terms; Industry Terms: Not Available to Industry
How to cite: pHDM-VSV-G was a gift from Alejandro Balazs (Addgene plasmid # 164440 ; http://n2t.net/addgene:164440 ; RRID:Addgene_164440)
